Addgene plasmid #53395: pCGN
Purpose: mammalian cell expression vector with HA-tag
Depositing lab: Winship Herr. Depositing organization: Cold Spring Harbor Laboratory. Publication: Differential transcriptional activation by Oct-1 and Oct-2: interdependent activation domains induce Oct-2 phosphorylation. Tanaka M, Herr W. Cell. 1990 Feb 9;60(3):375-86. 10.1016/0092-8674(90)90589-7 PubMed 2302733.
Backbone
  Vector backbone: pCG
  Backbone size w/o insert (bp): 5015
  Total vector size (bp): 5063
  Vector type: Mammalian Expression
Growth in bacteria
  Bacterial resistance: Ampicillin, 100 μg/mL
  Growth temperature: 37°C
  Growth strain: DH5alpha
  Copy number: High Copy
Gene/Insert
  Gene/Insert name: HA tag
  Insert size (bp): 48
  Promoter: CMV
  Cloning method: Restriction Enzyme; 5′ cloning site XbaI (destroyed during cloning); 3′ cloning site XbaI (not destroyed)
  Sequencing primers: 5′ CMV_for; 3′ -
Terms and licenses: Academic/Nonprofit Terms; Industry Terms: Not Available to Industry
How to cite: pCGN was a gift from Winship Herr (Addgene plasmid # 53395 ; http://n2t.net/addgene:53395 ; RRID:Addgene_53395)
