[The description below was written by a language model from this plasmid's Addgene catalogue record and pLannotate feature annotations shown in this document.]
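Description:
pCGN is a 5,063 bp mammalian expression vector built on the pCG backbone, made by inserting a 48 bp segment encoding an HA epitope tag into the XbaI site. The 5′ XbaI site was destroyed during cloning and the 3′ one was retained, so an XbaI site remains downstream of the tag for inserting coding sequences. It is propagated in E. coli as a high-copy plasmid through a ColE1/pUC-type origin and selected with ampicillin via the β-lactamase gene and its native promoter. An f1 origin is also present, which in principle allows single-stranded DNA production. Short fragments of lacI, lacZα, rop and bom appear to be remnants of the parental cloning vectors rather than functional elements.

The expression cassette is driven by the human cytomegalovirus immediate early enhancer and promoter, with the enhancer annotated across the sequence origin. This is followed by the herpes simplex virus thymidine kinase 5′ untranslated region. The feature table does not annotate the HA tag itself; by position it presumably lies between this leader and a short pUC-type polylinker fragment, where a gene of interest would be cloned to yield an N-terminally HA-tagged protein. Downstream lie a rabbit β-globin intron, a stretch of β-globin coding sequence (matched by the annotation software to a primate homologue, but probably part of the same globin segment) and the rabbit β-globin polyadenylation signal, which supply splicing and 3′-end processing. An SV40 early promoter region sits in reverse orientation after the cassette, and a T7 promoter lies just upstream of the CMV enhancer. No mammalian selection marker is annotated. The vector serves as an empty backbone for expressing HA-tagged proteins in mammalian cells, allowing detection or immunoprecipitation with anti-HA antibodies.
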