Features (pLannotate 1.2.2; 17 found; start..end, strand, type, name):
    304..507     +  promoter       CMV promoter: human cytomegalovirus (CMV) immediate early promoter
    597..636     +  5'UTR          HSV TK 5'-UTR: 5' untranslated region from the herpes simplex virus thymidine kinase gene
    712..739     +  misc_feature   MCS (fragment): pUC18/19 multiple cloning site
    752..1324    +  intron         β-globin intron: intron from rabbit β-globin gene
   1328..1450    +  CDS            HBB: HBB_COLGU - Experimental evidence at transcript level: Swiss-Prot protein existence level 2. Involved in oxygen transport from the lung to the various peripheral tissues. From Colobus guereza (Mantled guereza) (Eastern black-and-white colobus monkey).
   1521..1576    +  polyA_signal   β-globin poly(A) signal: rabbit β-globin polyadenylation signal (Gil and Proudfoot, 1987)
   1913..2109    -  promoter       SV40 promoter: SV40 early promoter
   2108..2164    -  CDS            lacI (fragment): lac repressor; lacI; The lac repressor binds to the lac operator to inhibit transcription in E. coli. This inhibition can be relieved by adding lactose or isopropyl-β-D-thiogalactopyranoside (IPTG).
   2347..2935    -  rep_origin     ori: high-copy-number ColE1/pMB1/pBR322/pUC origin of replication
   3106..3966    -  CDS            AmpR: β-lactamase; bla; confers resistance to ampicillin, carbenicillin, and related antibiotics
   3967..4071    -  promoter       AmpR promoter: bla
   4166..4201    +  CDS            rop (fragment): Rop protein, which maintains plasmids at low copy number; rop
   4303..4402    +  misc_feature   bom (fragment): basis of mobility region from pBR322
   4403..4858    -  rep_origin     f1 ori (sequence partly withheld): f1 bacteriophage origin of replication; arrow indicates direction of (+) strand synthesis
   4866..5023    -  CDS            lacZα (fragment): LacZα fragment of β-galactosidase; lacZ fragment
   5026..5044    +  promoter       T7 promoter: promoter for bacteriophage T7 RNA polymerase
   5063..303     +  enhancer       CMV enhancer (across the origin): human cytomegalovirus immediate early enhancer
>Addgene plasmid #53395 | pCGN | depositor full sequence | sequence record 83162 | pCGN sequence 5063 bps
GTTACATAACTTACGGTAAATGGCCCGCCTGGCTGACCGCCCAACGACCCCCGCCCATTGACGTCAATAA
TGACGTATGTTCCCATAGTAACGCCAATAGGGACTTTCCATTGACGTCAATGGGTGGAGTATTTACGGTA
AACTGCCCACTTGGCAGTACATCAAGTGTATCATATGCCAAGTACGCCCCCTATTGACGTCAATGACGGT
AAATGGCCCGCCTGGCATTATGCCCAGTACATGACCTTATGGGACTTTCCTACTTGGCAGTACATCTACG
TATTAGTCATCGCTATTACCATGGTGATGCGGTTTTGGCAGTACATCAATGGGCGTGGATAGCGGTTTGA
CTCACGGGGATTTCCAAGTCTCCACCCCATTGACGTCAATGGGAGTTTGTTTTGGCACCAAAATCAACGG
GACTTTCCAAAATGTCGTAACAACTCCGCCCCATTGACGCAAATGGGCGGTAGGCGTGTACGGTGGGAGG
TCTATATAAGCAGAGCTCGTTTAGTGAACCGTCAGATCGCCTGGAGACGCCATCCACGCTGTTTTGACCT
CCATAGAAGACACCGGGACCGATCCAGCCTCCGGGGGATCTTGGTGGCGTGAAACTCCCGCACCTCTTCG
GCCAGCGCCTTGTAGAAGCGCGTATGGCTTCTAGCTATCCTTATGACGTGCCTGACTATGCCAGCCTGGG
AGGACCTTCTAGAATTCGAGCTCGGTACCCGGGGATCCTGAGAACTTCAGGGTGAGTTTGGGGACCCTTG
ATTGTTCTTTCTTTTTCGCTATTGTAAAATTCATGTTATATGGAGGGGGCAAAGTTTTCAGGGTGTTGTT
TAGAATGGGAAGATGTCCCTTGTATCACCATGGACCCTCATGATAATTTTGTTTCTTTCACTTTCTACTC
TGTTGACAACCATTGTCTCCTCTTATTTTCTTTTCATTTTCTGTAACTTTTTCGTTAAACTTTAGCTTGC
ATTTGTAACGAATTTTTAAATTCACTTTTGTTTATTTGTCAGATTGTAAGTACTTTCTCTAATCACTTTT
TTTTCAAGGCAATCAGGGTATATTATATTGTACTTCAGCACAGTTTTAGAGAACAATTGTTATAATTAAA
TGATAAGGTAGAATATTTCTGCATATAAATTCTGGCTGGCGTGGAAATATTCTTATTGGTAGAAACAACT
ACACCCTGGTCATCATCCTGCCTTTCTCTTTATGGTTACAATGATATACACTGTTTGAGATGAGGATAAA
ATACTCTGAGTCCAAACCGGGCCCCTCTGCTAACCATGTTCATGCCTTCTTCTCTTTCCTACAGCTCCTG
GGCAACGTGCTGGTTGTTGTGCTGTCTCATCATTTTGGCAAAGAATTCACTCCTCAGGTGCAGGCTGCCT
ATCAGAAGGTGGTGGCTGGTGTGGCCAATGCCCTGGCTCACAAATACCACTGAGATCTTTTTCCCTCTGC
CAAAAATTATGGGGACATCATGAAGCCCCTTGAGCATCTGACTTCTGGCTAATAAAGGAAATTTATTTTC
ATTGCAATAGTGTGTTGGAATTTTTTGTGTCTCTCACTCGGAAGGACATATGGGAGGGCAAATCATTTAA
AACATCAGAATGAGTATTTGGTTTAGAGTTTGGCAACATATGCCATATGCTGGCTGCCATGAACAAAGGT
GGCTATAAAGAGGTCATCAGTATATGAAACAGCCCCCTGCTGTCCATTCCTTATTCCATAGAAAAGCCTT
GACTTGAGGTTAGATTTTTTTTATATTTTGTTTTGTGTTATTTTTTTCTTTAACATCCCTAAAATTTTCC
TTACATGTTTTACTAGCCAGATTTTTCCTCCTCTCCTGACTACTCCCAGTCATAGCTGTCCCTCTTCTCT
TATGAAGATCCTCGAGAAGCTGTTTGCAAAAGCCTAGGCCTCCAAAAAAGCCTCCTCACTACTTCTGGAA
TAGCTCAGAGGCCGAGGCGGCCTCGGCCTCTGCATAAATAAAAAAAATTAGTCAGCCATGGGGCGGAGAA
TGGGCGGAACTGGGCGGAGTTAGGGGCGGGATGGGCGGAGTTAGGGGCGGGACTATGGTTGCTGACTAAT
TGAGATGCAGCTGCATTAATGAATCGGCCAACGCGCGGGGAGAGGCGGTTTGCGTATTGGGCGCTCTTCC
GCTTCCTCGCTCACTGACTCGCTGCGCTCGGTCGTTCGGCTGCGGCGAGCGGTATCAGCTCACTCAAAGG
CGGTAATACGGTTATCCACAGAATCAGGGGATAACGCAGGAAAGAACATGTGAGCAAAAGGCCAGCAAAA
GGCCAGGAACCGTAAAAAGGCCGCGTTGCTGGCGTTTTTCCATAGGCTCCGCCCCCCTGACGAGCATCAC
AAAAATCGACGCTCAAGTCAGAGGTGGCGAAACCCGACAGGACTATAAAGATACCAGGCGTTTCCCCCTG
GAAGCTCCCTCGTGCGCTCTCCTGTTCCGACCCTGCCGCTTACCGGATACCTGTCCGCCTTTCTCCCTTC
GGGAAGCGTGGCGCTTTCTCATAGCTCACGCTGTAGGTATCTCAGTTCGGTGTAGGTCGTTCGCTCCAAG
CTGGGCTGTGTGCACGAACCCCCCGTTCAGCCCGACCGCTGCGCCTTATCCGGTAACTATCGTCTTGAGT
CCAACCCGGTAAGACACGACTTATCGCCACTGGCAGCAGCCACTGGTAACAGGATTAGCAGAGCGAGGTA
TGTAGGCGGTGCTACAGAGTTCTTGAAGTGGTGGCCTAACTACGGCTACACTAGAAGGACAGTATTTGGT
ATCTGCGCTCTGCTGAAGCCAGTTACCTTCGGAAAAAGAGTTGGTAGCTCTTGATCCGGCAAACAAACCA
CCGCTGGTAGCGGTGGTTTTTTTGTTTGCAAGCAGCAGATTACGCGCAGAAAAAAAGGATCTCAAGAAGA
TCCTTTGATCTTTTCTACGGGGTCTGACGCTCAGTGGAACGAAAACTCACGTTAAGGGATTTTGGTCATG
AGATTATCAAAAAGGATCTTCACCTAGATCCTTTTAAATTAAAAATGAAGTTTTAAATCAATCTAAAGTA
TATATGAGTAAACTTGGTCTGACAGTTACCAATGCTTAATCAGTGAGGCACCTATCTCAGCGATCTGTCT
ATTTCGTTCATCCATAGTTGCCTGACTCCCCGTCGTGTAGATAACTACGATACGGGAGGGCTTACCATCT
GGCCCCAGTGCTGCAATGATACCGCGAGACCCACGCTCACCGGCTCCAGATTTATCAGCAATAAACCAGC
CAGCCGGAAGGGCCGAGCGCAGAAGTGGTCCTGCAACTTTATCCGCCTCCATCCAGTCTATTAATTGTTG
CCGGGAAGCTAGAGTAAGTAGTTCGCCAGTTAATAGTTTGCGCAACGTTGTTGCCATTGCTACAGGCATC
GTGGTGTCACGCTCGTCGTTTGGTATGGCTTCATTCAGCTCCGGTTCCCAACGATCAAGGCGAGTTACAT
GATCCCCCATGTTGTGCAAAAAAGCGGTTAGCTCCTTCGGTCCTCCGATCGTTGTCAGAAGTAAGTTGGC
CGCAGTGTTATCACTCATGGTTATGGCAGCACTGCATAATTCTCTTACTGTCATGCCATCCGTAAGATGC
TTTTCTGTGACTGGTGAGTACTCAACCAAGTCATTCTGAGAATAGTGTATGCGGCGACCGAGTTGCTCTT
GCCCGGCGTCAATACGGGATAATACCGCGCCACATAGCAGAACTTTAAAAGTGCTCATCATTGGAAAACG
TTCTTCGGGGCGAAAACTCTCAAGGATCTTACCGCTGTTGAGATCCAGTTCGATGTAACCCACTCGTGCA
CCCAACTGATCTTCAGCATCTTTTACTTTCACCAGCGTTTCTGGGTGAGCAAAAACAGGAAGGCAAAATG
CCGCAAAAAAGGGAATAAGGGCGACACGGAAATGTTGAATACTCATACTCTTCCTTTTTCAATATTATTG
AAGCATTTATCAGGGTTATTGTCTCATGAGCGGATACATATTTGAATGTATTTAGAAAAATAAACAAATA
GGGGTTCCGCGCACATTTCCCCGAAAAGTGCCACCTGACGTCTAAGAAACCATTATTATCATGACATTAA
CCTATAAAAATAGGCGTATCACGAGGCCCTTTCGTCTCGCGCGTTTCGGTGATGACGGTGAAAACCTCTG
ACACATGCAGCTCCCGGAGACGGTCACAGCTTGTCTGTAAGCGGATGCCGGGAGCAGACAAGCCCGTCAG
GGCGCGTCAGCGGGTGTTGGCGGGTGTCGGGGCTGGCTTAACTATGCGGCATCAGAGCAGATTGTACTGA
GAGTGCACCATATGCGGTGTGAAATACCGCACAGATGCGTAAGGAGAAAATACCGCATCAGGAAATTGTA
AACGTTAATATTTTGTTAAAATTCGCGTTAAATTTTTGTTAAATCAGCTCATTTTTTAACCAATAGGCCG
AAATCGGCAAAATCCCTTATAAATCAAAAGAATAGACCGAGATAGGGT
[37 nt withheld, positions 4529-4565]
AAAGAACGTGGACTCCAACGTCAAAGG
[49 nt withheld, positions 4593-4641]
T
[91 nt withheld, positions 4643-4733]
G
[124 nt withheld, positions 4735-4858]
CGCGCCATTCGCCATTCAGGCTGCGCAACTGTTGGGAAGGGCGATCGGTGCGGGCCTCTTCGCTATTACG
CCAGCTGGCGAAAGGGGGATGTGCTGCAAGGCGATTAAGTTGGGTAACGCCAGGGTTTTCCCAGTCACGA
CGTTGTAAAACGACGGCCAGTGAATTGTAATACGACTCACTATAGGGCGAATTCGAGCTCGCCCC
