>Addgene plasmid #53395 | pCGN | addgene partial sequence | sequence record 86090 | CMV-F 5'-CGCAAATGGGCGGTAGGCGTG-3'
AGCAGAGCTCGTTTAGTGAACCGTCAGATCGCCTGGAGACGCCATCCACGCTGTTTTGACCTCCATAGAA
GACACCGGGACCGATCCAGCCTCCGGGGGATCTTGGTGGCGTGAAACTCCCGCACCTCTTCGGCCAGCGC
CTTGTAGAAGCGCGTATGGCTTCTAGCTATCCTTATGACGTGCCTGACTATGCCAGCCTGGGAGGACCTT
CTAGAATTCGAGCTCGGTACCCGGGGATCCTGAGAACTTCAGGGTGAGTTTGGGGACCCTTGATTGTTCT
TTCTTTTTCGCTATTGTAAAATTCATGTTATATGGAGGGGGCAAAGTTTTCAGGGTGTTGTTTAGAATGG
GAAGATGTCCCTTGTATCACCATGGACCCTCATGATAATTTTGTTTCTTTCACTTTCTACTCTGTTGACA
ACCATTGTCTCCTCTTATTTTCTTTTCATTTTCTGTAACTTTTTCGTTAAACTTTAGCTTGCATTTGTAA
CGAATTTTTAAATTCACTTTTGTTTATTTGTCAGATTGTAAGTACTTTCTCTAATCACTTTTTTTTCAAG
GCAATCAGGGTATATTATATTGTACTTCAGCACAGTTTTAGAGAACAATTGTTATAATTAAATGATAAGG
TAGAATATTTCTGCATATAAATTCTGGCTGGCGTGGAAATATTCTTATTGGTAGAAACAACTACACCCTG
GTCATCATCCTGCCTTTCTCTTTATGGTTACAATGATATACACTGTTTGAGATGAGGATAAAATACTCTG
AGTCCAAACCGGGCCCCTCTGCTAACCATGTTCATGCCTTCTTCTCTTTCCTACAGCTCCTGGGCAACGT
GCTGGTTGTTGTGCTGTCTCATCATTTTGGCAAAGAATTCACTCCTCAGGTGCAGGCTGCCTATCAGAAG
GTGGTGGCTGGTGTGGCCAATGCCCTGGCTCACAAATACCACTGAGATCTTTTTCCCTCTGCCAAAAATT
ATGGGGACATCATGAAGCCCCTTGAGCATCTGACTTCTGGCTAATAAAGGAAATTTATTTTCATTGCAAT
AGTG
